>Addgene plasmid #128341 | pFB-U6-Chrna6-gRNA-hSyn-mCherry-WPRE-SV40pA | depositor full sequence | sequence record 245824 | Full Sequence
G
[124 nt withheld, positions 2-125]
C
[91 nt withheld, positions 127-217]
A
[49 nt withheld, positions 219-267]
CCTTTGACGTTGGAGTCCACGTTCTTT
[37 nt withheld, positions 295-331]
ACCCTATCTCGGTCTATTCTTTTGATTTATAAGGGATTTTGCCGATTTCGGCCTATTGGTTAAAAAATGA
GCTGATTTAACAAAAATTTAACGCGAATTTTAACAAAATATTAACGTTTACAATTTCAGGTGGCACTTTT
CGGGGAAATGTGCGCGGAACCCCTATTTGTTTATTTTTCTAAATACATTCAAATATGTATCCGCTCATGA
GACAATAACCCTGATAAATGCTTCAATAATATTGAAAAAGGAAGAGTATGAGTATTCAACATTTCCGTGT
CGCCCTTATTCCCTTTTTTGCGGCATTTTGCCTTCCTGTTTTTGCTCACCCAGAAACGCTGGTGAAAGTA
AAAGATGCTGAAGATCAGTTGGGTGCACGAGTGGGTTACATCGAACTGGATCTCAACAGCGGTAAGATCC
TTGAGAGTTTTCGCCCCGAAGAACGTTTTCCAATGATGAGCACTTTTAAAGTTCTGCTATGTGGCGCGGT
ATTATCCCGTATTGACGCCGGGCAAGAGCAACTCGGTCGCCGCATACACTATTCTCAGAATGACTTGGTT
GAGTACTCACCAGTCACAGAAAAGCATCTTACGGATGGCATGACAGTAAGAGAATTATGCAGTGCTGCCA
TAACCATGAGTGATAACACTGCGGCCAACTTACTTCTGACAACGATCGGAGGACCGAAGGAGCTAACCGC
TTTTTTGCACAACATGGGGGATCATGTAACTCGCCTTGATCGTTGGGAACCGGAGCTGAATGAAGCCATA
CCAAACGACGAGCGTGACACCACGATGCCTGTAGCAATGGCAACAACGTTGCGCAAACTATTAACTGGCG
AACTACTTACTCTAGCTTCCCGGCAACAATTAATAGACTGGATGGAGGCGGATAAAGTTGCAGGACCACT
TCTGCGCTCGGCCCTTCCGGCTGGCTGGTTTATTGCTGATAAATCTGGAGCCGGTGAGCGTGGGTCTCGC
GGTATCATTGCAGCACTGGGGCCAGATGGTAAGCCCTCCCGTATCGTAGTTATCTACACGACGGGGAGTC
AGGCAACTATGGATGAACGAAATAGACAGATCGCTGAGATAGGTGCCTCACTGATTAAGCATTGGTAACT
GTCAGACCAAGTTTACTCATATATACTTTAGATTGATTTAAAACTTCATTTTTAATTTAAAAGGATCTAG
GTGAAGATCCTTTTTGATAATCTCATGACCAAAATCCCTTAACGTGAGTTTTCGTTCCACTGAGCGTCAG
ACCCCGTAGAAAAGATCAAAGGATCTTCTTGAGATCCTTTTTTTCTGCGCGTAATCTGCTGCTTGCAAAC
AAAAAAACCACCGCTACCAGCGGTGGTTTGTTTGCCGGATCAAGAGCTACCAACTCTTTTTCCGAAGGTA
ACTGGCTTCAGCAGAGCGCAGATACCAAATACTGTCCTTCTAGTGTAGCCGTAGTTAGGCCACCACTTCA
AGAACTCTGTAGCACCGCCTACATACCTCGCTCTGCTAATCCTGTTACCAGTGGCTGCTGCCAGTGGCGA
TAAGTCGTGTCTTACCGGGTTGGACTCAAGACGATAGTTACCGGATAAGGCGCAGCGGTCGGGCTGAACG
GGGGGTTCGTGCACACAGCCCAGCTTGGAGCGAACGACCTACACCGAACTGAGATACCTACAGCGTGAGC
ATTGAGAAAGCGCCACGCTTCCCGAAGGGAGAAAGGCGGACAGGTATCCGGTAAGCGGCAGGGTCGGAAC
AGGAGAGCGCACGAGGGAGCTTCCAGGGGGAAACGCCTGGTATCTTTATAGTCCTGTCGGGTTTCGCCAC
CTCTGACTTGAGCGTCGATTTTTGTGATGCTCGTCAGGGGGGCGGAGCCTATGGAAAAACGCCAGCAACG
CGGCCTTTTTACGGTTCCTGGCCTTTTGCTGGCCTTTTGCTCACATGTTCTTTCCTGCGTTATCCCCTGA
TTCTGTGGATAACCGTATTACCGCCTTTGAGTGAGCTGATACCGCTCGCCGCAGCCGAACGACCGAGCGC
AGCGAGTCAGTGAGCGAGGAAGCGGAAGAGCGCCTGATGCGGTATTTTCTCCTTACGCATCTGTGCGGTA
TTTCACACCGCAGACCAGCCGCGTAACCTGGCAAAATCGGTTACGGTTGAGTAATAAATGGATGCCCTGC
GTAAGCGGGTGTGGGCGGACAATAAAGTCTTAAACTGAACAAAATAGATCTAAACTATGACAATAAAGTC
TTAAACTAGACAGAATAGTTGTAAACTGAAATCAGTCCAGTTATGCTGTGAAAAAGCATACTGGACTTTT
GTTATGGCTAAAGCAAACTCTTCATTTTCTGAAGTGCAAATTGCCCGTCGTATTAAAGAGGGGCGTGGCC
AAGGGCATGGTAAAGACTATATTCGCGGCGTTGTGACAATTTACCGAACAACTCCGCGGCCGGGAAGCCG
ATCTCGGCTTGAACGAATTGTTAGGTGGCGGTACTTGGGTCGATATCAAAGTGCATCACTTCTTCCCGTA
TGCCCAACTTTGTATAGAGAGCCACTGCGGGATCGTCACCGTAATCTGCTTGCACGTAGATCACATAAGC
ACCAAGCGCGTTGGCCTCATGCTTGAGGAGATTGATGAGCGCGGTGGCAATGCCCTGCCTCCGGTGCTCG
CCGGAGACTGCGAGATCATAGATATAGATCTCACTACGCGGCTGCTCAAACCTGGGCAGAACGTAAGCCG
CGAGAGCGCCAACAACCGCTTCTTGGTCGAAGGCAGCAAGCGCGATGAATGTCTTACTACGGAGCAAGTT
CCCGAGGTAATCGGAGTCCGGCTGATGTTGGGAGTAGGTGGCTACGTCTCCGAACTCACGACCGAAAAGA
TCAAGAGCAGCCCGCATGGATTTGACTTGGTCAGGGCCGAGCCTACATGTGCGAATGATGCCCATACTTG
AGCCACCTAACTTTGTTTTAGGGCGACTGCCCTGCTGCGTAACATCGTTGCTGCTGCGTAACATCGTTGC
TGCTCCATAACATCAAACATCGACCCACGGCGTAACGCGCTTGCTGCTTGGATGCCCGAGGCATAGACTG
TACAAAAAAACAGTCATAACAAGCCATGAAAACCGCCACTGCGCCGTTACCACCGCTGCGTTCGGTCAAG
GTTCTGGACCAGTTGCGTGAGCGCATACGCTACTTGCATTACAGTTTACGAACCGAACAGGCTTATGTCA
ACTGGGTTCGTGCCTTCATCCGTTTCCACGGTGTGCGTCACCCGGCAACCTTGGGCAGCAGCGAAGTCGA
GGCATTTCTGTCCTGGCTGGCGAACGAGCGCAAGGTTTCGGTCTCCACGCATCGTCAGGCATTGGCGGCC
TTGCTGTTCTTCTACGGCAAGGTGCTGTGCACGGATCTGCCCTGGCTTCAGGAGATCGGAAGACCTCGGC
CGTCGCGGCGCTTGCCGGTGGTGCTGACCCCGGATGAAGTGGTTCGCATCCTCGGTTTTCTGGAAGGCGA
GCATCGTTTGTTCGCCCAGGACTCTAGCTATAGTTCTAGTGGTTGGCTACATTATTGAAGCATTTATCAG
GGTTATTGTCTCAGAGCATGCCTGCAGGCAGCTGCGCGCTCGCTCGCTCACTGAGGCCGCCCGGGCAAAG
CCCGGGCGTCGGGCGACCTTTGGTCGCCCGGCCTCAGTGAGCGAGCGAGCGCGCAGAGAGGGAGTGGCCA
ACTCCATCACTAGGGGTTCCTGCGGCCGCACGCGTCCCCTTCACCGAGGGCCTATTTCCCATGATTCCTT
CATATTTGCATATACGATACAAGGCTGTTAGAGAGATAATTGGAATTAATTTGACTGTAAACACAAAGAT
ATTAGTACAAAATACGTGACGTAGAAAGTAATAATTTCTTGGGTAGTTTGCAGTTTTAAAATTATGTTTT
AAAATGGACTATCATATGCTTACCGTAACTTGAAAGTATTTCGATTTCTTGGCTTTATATATCTTGTGGA
AAGGACGAAACGAATGTCTCCGATCCCGTCAGTTTTAGAGCTAGAAATAGCAAGTTAAAATAAGGCTAGT
CCGTTATCAACTTGAAAAAGTGGCACCGAGTCGGTGCTTTTTTACTAGTTCTAGACTGCAGAGGGCCCTG
CGTATGAGTGCAAGTGGGTTTTAGGACCAGGATGAGGCGGGGTGGGGGTGCCTACCTGACGACCGACCCC
GACCCACTGGACAAGCACCCAACCCCCATTCCCCAAATTGCGCATCCCCTATCAGAGAGGGGGAGGGGAA
ACAGGATGCGGCGAGGCGCGTGCGCACTGCCAGCTTCAGCACCGCGGACAGTGCCTTCGCCCCCGCCTGG
CGGCGCGCGCCACCGCCGCCTCAGCACTGAAGGCGCGCTGACGTCACTCGCCGGTCCCCCGCAAACTCCC
CTTCCCGGCCACCTTGGTCGCGTCCGCGCCGCCGCCGGCCCAGCCGGACCGCACCACGCGAGGCGCGAGA
TAGGGGGGCACGGGCGCGACCATCTGCGCTGCGGCGCCGGCGACTCAGCGCTGCCTCAGTCTGCGGTGGG
CAGCGGAGGAGTCGTGTCGTGCCTGAGAGCGCAGTCGAGAATTCCACCGGTTCGAACAGGTAAGCGCCCC
TAAAATCCCTTTGGCACAATGTGTCCTGAGGGGAGAGGCAGCGACCTGTAGATGGGACGGGGGCACTAAC
CCTCAGGGTTTGGGGTTCTGAATGTGAGTATCGCCATGTAAGCCCAGTATTTGGCCAATCTCAGAAAGCT
CCTGGCTCCCTGGAGGATGGAGAGAGAAAAACAAACAGCTCCTGGAGCAGGGAGAGTGCTGGCCTCTTGC
TCTCCGGCTCCCTCTGTTGCCCTCTGGTTTCTCCCCAGGTTGAATTCGATATCGGATCCGCCACCATGGT
GAGCAAGGGCGAGGAGGATAACATGGCCATCATCAAGGAGTTCATGCGCTTCAAGGTGCACATGGAGGGC
TCCGTGAACGGCCACGAGTTCGAGATCGAGGGCGAGGGCGAGGGCCGCCCCTACGAGGGCACCCAGACCG
CCAAGCTGAAGGTGACCAAGGGTGGCCCCCTGCCCTTCGCCTGGGACATCCTGTCCCCTCAGTTCATGTA
CGGCTCCAAGGCCTACGTGAAGCACCCCGCCGACATCCCCGACTACTTGAAGCTGTCCTTCCCCGAGGGC
TTCAAGTGGGAGCGCGTGATGAACTTCGAGGACGGCGGCGTGGTGACCGTGACCCAGGACTCCTCCCTGC
AGGACGGCGAGTTCATCTACAAGGTGAAGCTGCGCGGCACCAACTTCCCCTCCGACGGCCCCGTAATGCA
GAAGAAGACCATGGGCTGGGAGGCCTCCTCCGAGCGGATGTACCCCGAGGACGGCGCCCTGAAGGGCGAG
ATCAAGCAGAGGCTGAAGCTGAAGGACGGCGGCCACTACGACGCTGAGGTCAAGACCACCTACAAGGCCA
AGAAGCCCGTGCAGCTGCCCGGCGCCTACAACGTCAACATCAAGTTGGACATCACCTCCCACAACGAGGA
CTACACCATCGTGGAACAGTACGAACGCGCCGAGGGCCGCCACTCCACCGGCGGCATGGACGAGCTGTAC
AAGTAACTCGAGAATCAACCTCTGGATTACAAAATTTGTGAAAGATTGACTGGTATTCTTAACTATGTTG
CTCCTTTTACGCTATGTGGATACGCTGCTTTAATGCCTTTGTATCATGCTATTGCTTCCCGTATGGCTTT
CATTTTCTCCTCCTTGTATAAATCCTGGTTGCTGTCTCTTTATGAGGAGTTGTGGCCCGTTGTCAGGCAA
CGTGGCGTGGTGTGCACTGTGTTTGCTGACGCAACCCCCACTGGTTGGGGCATTGCCACCACCTGTCAGC
TCCTTTCCGGGACTTTCGCTTTCCCCCTCCCTATTGCCACGGCGGAACTCATCGCCGCCTGCCTTGCCCG
CTGCTGGACAGGGGCTCGGCTGTTGGGCACTGACAATTCCGTGGTGTTGTCGGGGAAGCTGACGTCCTTT
CCATGGCTGCTCGCCTGTGTTGCCACCTGGATTCTGCGCGGGACGTCCTTCTGCTACGTCCCTTCGGCCC
TCAATCCAGCGGACCTTCCTTCCCGCGGCCTGCTGCCGGCTCTGCGGCCTCTTCCGCGTCTTCGCCTCCG
CCCTCAGACGAGTCGGATCTCCCTTTGGGCCGCCTCCCCGCGGTACCCAATTCGCCCTATAGTGAGTCGT
ATTACGCGCGCAGCGGCCGACCATGGCCCAACTTGTTTATTGCAGCTTATAATGGTTACAAATAAAGCAA
TAGCATCACAAATTTCACAAATAAAGCATTTTTTTCACTGCATTCTAGTTGTGGTTTGTCCAAACTCATC
AATGTATCTTATCATGTCTGGATCTCCGGACCACGTGCGGACCGAGCGGCCGCAGGAACCCCTAGTGATG
GAGTTGGCCACTCCCTCTCTGCGCGCTCGCTCGCTCACTGAGGCCGGGCGACCAAAGGTCGCCCGACGCC
CGGGCTTTGCCCGGGCGGCCTCAGTGAGCGAGCGAGCGCGCAGCTGCCTGCAGGAAGCTGTAAGCTTGTC
GAGAAGTACTAGAGGATCATAATCAGCCATACCACATTTGTAGAGGTTTTACTTGCTTTAAAAAACCTCC
CACACCTCCCCCTGAACCTGAAACATAAAATGAATGCAATTGTTGTTGTTAACTTGTTTATTGCAGCTTA
TAATGGTTACAAATAAAGCAATAGCATCACAAATTTCACAAATAAAGCATTTTTTTCACTGCATTCTAGT
TGTGGTTTGTCCAAACTCATCAATGTATCTTATCATGTCTGGATCTGATCACTGATATCGCCTAGGAGAT
CCGAACCAGATAAGTGAAATCTAGTTCCAAACTATTTTGTCATTTTTAATTTTCGTATTAGCTTACGACG
CTACACCCAGTTCCCATCTATTTTGTCACTCTTCCCTAAATAATCCTTAAAAACTCCATTTCCACCCCTC
CCAGTTCCCAACTATTTTGTCCGCCCACAGCGGGGCATTTTTCTTCCTGTTATGTTTTTAATCAAACATC
CTGCCAACTCCATGTGACAAACCGTCATCTTCGGCTACTTTTTCTCTGTCACAGAATGAAAATTTTTCTG
TCATCTCTTCGTTATTAATGTTTGTAATTGACTGAATATCAACGCTTATTTGCAGCCTGAATGGCGAATG
Features (pLannotate 1.2.2; 23 found; start..end, strand, type, name):
      2..457     +  rep_origin     f1 ori (sequence partly withheld): f1 bacteriophage origin of replication; arrow indicates direction of (+) strand synthesis
    484..588     +  promoter       AmpR promoter: bla
    589..1449    +  CDS            AmpR: β-lactamase; bla; confers resistance to ampicillin, carbenicillin, and related antibiotics
   1620..2208    +  rep_origin     ori: high-copy-number ColE1/pMB1/pBR322/pUC origin of replication
   2394..2443    -  misc_feature   bom (fragment): basis of mobility region from pBR322
   2511..2735    -  mobile_element Tn7R: mini-Tn7 element (right end of the Tn7 transposon) Tn7
   2802..3335    -  CDS            GmR: gentamycin acetyltransferase; aacC1; confers resistance to gentamycin
   3524..3552    -  promoter       Pc promoter: intI1 (promoter lies within the coding sequence); class 1 integron promoter
   3530..3877    -  CDS            YPR2_ECOLX (fragment): Protein predicted: Swiss-Prot protein existence level 4. From Escherichia coli.
   3882..3914    -  promoter       AmpR promoter (fragment): bla
   3922..4062    -  repeat_region  AAV2 ITR: inverted terminal repeat of adeno-associated virus serotype 2 inverted
   4087..4327    +  promoter       U6 promoter: RNA polymerase III promoter for human U6 snRNA
   4353..4428    +  misc_RNA       gRNA scaffold: guide RNA scaffold for the Streptococcus pyogenes CRISPR/Cas9 system
   4468..4915    +  promoter       hSyn promoter: human synapsin I promoter; confers neuron-specific expression (Kügler et al., 2003)
   5227..5934    +  CDS            mCherry: mCherry is a basic (constitutively fluorescent) red fluorescent protein published in 2004, derived from Discosoma sp.. It is reported to be a very rapidly-maturing monomer with low acid sensitivity.
   5944..6532    +  misc_feature   WPRE: woodchuck hepatitis virus posttranscriptional regulatory element
   6547..6565    -  promoter       T7 promoter: promoter for bacteriophage T7 RNA polymerase
   6591..6725    +  polyA_signal   SV40 poly(A) signal: SV40 polyadenylation signal
   6755..6895    +  repeat_region  AAV2 ITR: inverted terminal repeat of adeno-associated virus serotype 2 inverted
   6926..7009    +  CDS            large T antigen (fragment): large T antigen from SV40 (simian virus 40)
   7032..7166    +  polyA_signal   SV40 poly(A) signal: SV40 polyadenylation signal
   7195..7360    -  mobile_element Tn7L: mini-Tn7 element (left end of the Tn7 transposon) Tn7
   7523..7539    +  CDS            lacZα (fragment): LacZα fragment of β-galactosidase; lacZ fragment
