[The description below was written by a language model from this plasmid's Addgene catalogue record and pLannotate feature annotations shown in this document.]
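Description:
pFB-U6-Chrna6-gRNA-hSyn-mCherry-WPRE-SV40pA is a 7,541 nt CRISPR guide RNA vector carrying an adeno-associated virus genome for delivering a guide against mouse Chrna6, the gene for the α6 nicotinic acetylcholine receptor subunit. The catalogue lists the guide-cloning plasmid MLM3636 as the backbone. The feature table, however, shows a pFastBac-style architecture consistent with the "pFB" in the name. Tn7R and Tn7L mini-transposon ends enclose a gentamicin resistance gene and the whole AAV cassette, an arrangement normally used to transpose a payload into a baculovirus bacmid. This would suit insect-cell AAV production, though the record does not state the production route. In E. coli the plasmid is maintained through a high-copy ColE1/pUC origin with ampicillin selection, and it also carries an f1 origin.

Two independent expression units sit between the two AAV2 inverted terminal repeats, which mark the DNA to be replicated and packaged into virions. The human U6 RNA polymerase III promoter drives the Chrna6-targeting spacer, cloned via BsmBI, fused to the Streptococcus pyogenes Cas9 guide scaffold. Downstream, the neuron-specific human synapsin I promoter drives mCherry. The WPRE enhances transcript expression, and an SV40 polyadenylation signal terminates the transcript. mCherry thus labels transduced neurons in red.

No Cas9 coding sequence is annotated, so the nuclease must be supplied separately. The stated purpose is to generate loss-of-function indels, and the associated work concerns gene-editing tools for studying nicotinic receptors in cholinergic transmission.
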