Addgene plasmid #128341: pFB-U6-Chrna6-gRNA-hSyn-mCherry-WPRE-SV40pA
Purpose: pAAV encoding gRNA sequence for loss-of-function indels
Depositing lab: Ryan Drenan. Depositing organization: Northwestern University. Publication: Gene editing vectors for studying nicotinic acetylcholine receptors in cholinergic transmission. Peng C, Yan Y, Kim VJ, Engle SE, Berry JN, McIntosh JM, Neve RL, Drenan RM. Eur J Neurosci. 2018 May 19. doi: 10.1111/ejn.13957. PubMed 29779223.
Backbone
  Vector backbone: MLM3636
  Backbone manufacturer: Keith Joung (Addgene plasmid #43860)
  Vector type: Mammalian Expression, CRISPR
Growth in bacteria
  Bacterial resistance: Ampicillin, 100 μg/mL
  Growth temperature: 37°C
  Growth strain: DH5alpha
  Copy number: Unknown
Gene/Insert
  Gene/Insert name: Chrna6
  gRNA/shRNA sequence: GAATGTCTCCGATCCCGTCA
  Species: M. musculus (mouse)
  Entrez Gene: Chrna6 (a.k.a. Acra6, Nica6)
  Cloning method: Restriction Enzyme; 5′ cloning site BsmBI (unknown if destroyed); 3′ cloning site Unknown (unknown if destroyed)
Terms and licenses: Academic/Nonprofit Terms; Industry Terms: Not Available to Industry
How to cite: pFB-U6-Chrna6-gRNA-hSyn-mCherry-WPRE-SV40pA was a gift from Ryan Drenan (Addgene plasmid # 128341 ; http://n2t.net/addgene:128341 ; RRID:Addgene_128341)
