>Addgene plasmid #128341 | pFB-U6-Chrna6-gRNA-hSyn-mCherry-WPRE-SV40pA | addgene partial sequence | sequence record 250829 | Addgene Partial NGS Result
ACTCCCTCTCTGCGCGCTCGCTCGCTCACTGAGGCCGGGCGACCAAAGGTCGCCCGACGCCCGGGCTTTG
CCCGGGCGGCCTCAGTGAGCGAGCGAGCGCGCAGCTGCCTGCAGGTCTGAGACAATAACCCTGATAAATG
CTTCAATAATGTAAGCTCTAGGAGATCCGAACCAGATAAGTGAAATCTAGTTCCAAACTATTTTGTCATT
TTTAATTTTCGTATTAGCTTACGACGCTACACCCAGTTCCCATCTATTTTGTCACTCTTCCCTAAATAAT
CCTTAAAAACTCCATTTCCACCCCTCCCAGTTCCCAACTATTTTGTCCGCCCACAGCGGGGCATTTTTCT
TCCTGTTATGTTTTTAATCAAACATCCTGCCAACTCCATGTGACAAACCGTCATCTTCGGCTACTTTTTC
TCTGTCACAGAATGAAAATTTTTCTGTCATCTCTTCGTTATTAATGTTTGTAATTGACTGAATATCAACG
CTTATTTGCAGCCTGAATGGCGAATGGG
[124 nt withheld, positions 519-642]
C
[91 nt withheld, positions 644-734]
A
[49 nt withheld, positions 736-784]
CCTTTGACGTTGGAGTCCACGTTCTT
[37 nt withheld, positions 811-847]
ACCCTATCTCGGTCTATTCTTTTGATTTATAAGGGATTTTGCCGATTTCGGCCTATTGGTTAAAAAATGA
GCTGATTTAACAAAAATTTAACGCGAATTTTAACAAAATATTAACGCTTACAATTTAGGTGGCACTTTTC
GGGGAAATGTGCGCGGAACCCCTATTTGTTTATTTTTCTAAATACATTCAAATATGTATCCGCTCATGAG
ACAATAACCCTGATAAATGCTTCAATAATATTGAAAAAGGAAGAGTATGAGTATTCAACATTTCCGTGTC
GCCCTTATTCCCTTTTTTGCGGCATTTTGCCTTCCTGTTTTTGCTCACCCAGAAACGCTGGTGAAAGTAA
AAGATGCTGAAGATCAGTTGGGTGCACGAGTGGGTTACATCGAACTGGATCTCAACAGCGGTAAGATCCT
TGAGAGTTTTCGCCCCGAAGAACGTTTTCCAATGATGAGCACTTTTAAAGTTCTGCTATGTGGCGCGGTA
TTATCCCGTATTGACGCCGGGCAAGAGCAACTCGGTCGCCGCATACACTATTCTCAGAATGACTTGGTTG
AGTACTCACCAGTCACAGAAAAGCATCTTACGGATGGCATGACAGTAAGAGAATTATGCAGTGCTGCCAT
AACCATGAGTGATAACACTGCGGCCAACTTACTTCTGACAACGATCGGAGGACCGAAGGAGCTAACCGCT
TTTTTGCACAACATGGGGGATCATGTAACTCGCCTTGATCGTTGGGAACCGGAGCTGAATGAAGCCATAC
CAAACGACGAGCGTGACACCACGATGCCTGTAGCAATGGCAACAACGTTGCGCAAACTATTAACTGGCGA
ACTACTTACTCTAGCTTCCCGGCAACAATTAATAGACTGGATGGAGGCGGATAAAGTTGCAGGACCACTT
CTGCGCTCGGCCCTTCCGGCTGGCTGGTTTATTGCTGATAAATCTGGAGCCGGTGAGCGTGGGTCTCGCG
GTATCATTGCAGCACTGGGGCCAGATGGTAAGCCCTCCCGTATCGTAGTTATCTACACGACGGGGAGTCA
GGCAACTATGGATGAACGAAATAGACAGATCGCTGAGATAGGTGCCTCACTGATTAAGCATTGGTAACTG
TCAGACCAAGTTTACTCATATATACTTTAGATTGATTTAAAACTTCATTTTTAATTTAAAAGGATCTAGG
TGAAGATCCTTTTTGATAATCTCATGACCAAAATCCCTTAACGTGAGTTTTCGTTCCACTGAGCGTCAGA
CCCCGTAGAAAAGATCAAAGGATCTTCTTGAGATCCTTTTTTTCTGCGCGTAATCTGCTGCTTGCAAACA
AAAAAACCACCGCTACCAGCGGTGGTTTGTTTGCCGGATCAAGAGCTACCAACTCTTTTTCCGAAGGTAA
CTGGCTTCAGCAGAGCGCAGATACCAAATACTGTTCTTCTAGTGTAGCCGTAGTTAGGCCACCACTTCAA
GAACTCTGTAGCACCGCCTACATACCTCGCTCTGCTAATCCTGTTACCAGTGGCTGCTGCCAGTGGCGAT
AAGTCGTGTCTTACCGGGTTGGACTCAAGACGATAGTTACCGGATAAGGCGCAGCGGTCGGGCTGAACGG
GGGGTTCGTGCACACAGCCCAGCTTGGAGCGAACGACCTACACCGAACTGAGATACCTACAGCGTGAGCT
ATGAGAAAGCGCCACGCTTCCCGAAGGGAGAAAGGCGGACAGGTATCCGGTAAGCGGCAGGGTCGGAACA
GGAGAGCGCACGAGGGAGCTTCCAGGGGGAAACGCCTGGTATCTTTATAGTCCTGTCGGGTTTCGCCACC
TCTGACTTGAGCGTCGATTTTTGTGATGCTCGTCAGGGGGGCGGAGCCTATGGAAAAACGCCAGCAACGC
GGCCTTTTTACGGTTCCTGGCCTTTTGCTGGCCTTTTGCTCACATGTTCTTTCCTGCGTTATCCCCTGAT
TCTGTGGATAACCGTATTACCGCCTTTGAGTGAGCTGATACCGCTCGCCGCAGCCGAACGACCGAGCGCA
GCGAGTCAGTGAGCGAGGAAGCGGAAGAGCGCCTGATGCGGTATTTTCTCCTTACGCATCTGTGCGGTAT
TTCACACCGCATAGACCAGCCGCGTAACCTGGCAAAATCGGTTACGGTTGAGTAATAAATGGATGCCCTG
CGTAAGCGGGTGTGGGCGGACAATAAAGTCTTAAACTGAACAAAATAGATCTAAACTATGACAATAAAGT
CTTAAACTAGACAGAATAGTTGTAAACTGAAATCAGTCCAGTTATGCTGTGAAAAAGCATACTGGACTTT
TGTTATGGCTAAAGCAAACTCTTCATTTTCTGAAGTGCAAATTGCCCGTCGTATTAAAGAGGGGCGTGGC
CAAGGGCATGGTAAAGACTATATTCGCGGCGTTGTGACAATTTACCGAACAACTCCGCGGCCGGGAAGCC
GATCTCGGCTTGAACGAATTGTTAGGTGGCGGTACTTGGGTCGATATCAAAGTGCATCACTTCTTCCCGT
ATGCCCAACTTTGTATAGAGAGCCACTGCGGGATCGTCACCGTAATCTGCTTGCACGTAGATCACATAAG
CACCAAGCGCGTTGGCCTCATGCTTGAGGAGATTGATGAGCGCGGTGGCAATGCCCTGCCTCCGGTGCTC
GCCGGAGACTGCGAGATCATAGATATAGATCTCACTACGCGGCTGCTCAAACTTGGGCAGAACGTAAGCC
GCGAGAGCGCCAACAACCGCTTCTTGGTCGAAGGCAGCAAGCGCGATGAATGTCTTACTACGGAGCAAGT
TCCCGAGGTAATCGGAGTCCGGCTGATGTTGGGAGTAGGTGGCTACGTCTCCGAACTCACGACCGAAAAG
ATCAAGAGCAGCCCGCATGGATTTGACTTGGTCAGGGCCGAGCCTACATGTGCGAATGATGCCCATACTT
GAGCCACCTAACTTTGTTTTAGGGCGACTGCCCTGCTGCGTAACATCGTTGCTGCTCCATAACATCAAAC
ATCGACCCACGGCGTAACGCGCTTGCTGCTTGGATGCCCGAGGCATAGACTGTACAAAAAAACAGTCATA
ACAAGCCATGAAAACCGCCACTGCGCCGTTACCACCGCTGCGTTCGGTCAAGGTTCTGGACCAGTTGCGT
GAGCGCATACGCTACTTGCATTACAGTTTACGAACCGAACAGGCTTATGTCAACTGGGTTCGTGCCTTCA
TCCGTTTCCACGGTGTGCGTCACCCGGCAACCTTGGGCAGCAGCGAAGTCGAGGCATTTCTGTCCTGGCT
GGCGAACGAGCGCAAGGTTTCGGTCTCCACGCATCGTCAGGCATTGGCGGCCTTGCTGTTCTTCTACGGC
AAGGTGCTGTGCACGGATCTGCCCTGGCTTCAGGAGATCGGAAGACCTCGGCCGTCGCGGCGCTTGCCGG
TGGTGCTGACCCCGGATGAAGTGGTTCGCATCCTCGGTTTTCTGGAAGGCGAGCATCGTTTGTTCGCCCA
GGACTCTAGCTATAGTTCTAGTGGTTGGCTACAGCTTGCATGCCTGCAGGCAGCTGCGCGCTCGCTCGCT
CACTGAGGCCGCCCGGGCAAAGCCCGGGCGTCGGGCGACCTTTGGTCGCCCGGCCTCAGTGAGCGAGCGA
GCGCGCAGAGAGGGAGTGGCCAACTCCATCACTAGGGGTTCCTGCGGCCGCACGCGTCCCCTTCACCGAG
GGCCTATTTCCCATGATTCCTTCATATTTGCATATACGATACAAGGCTGTTAGAGAGATAATTGGAATTA
ATTTGACTGTAAACACAAAGATATTAGTACAAAATACGTGACGTAGAAAGTAATAATTTCTTGGGTAGTT
TGCAGTTTTAAAATTATGTTTTAAAATGGACTATCATATGCTTACCGTAACTTGAAAGTATTTCGATTTC
TTGGCTTTATATATCTTGTGGAAAGGACGAAACGAATGTCTCCGATCCCGTCAGTTTTAGAGCTAGAAAT
AGCAAGTTAAAATAAGGCTAGTCCGTTATCAACTTGAAAAAGTGGCACCGAGTCGGTGCTTTTTTACTAG
TTCTAGACTGCAGAGGGCCCTGCGTATGAGTGCAAGTGGGTTTTAGGACCAGGATGAGGCGGGGTGGGGG
TGCCTACCTGACGACCGACCCCGACCCACTGGACAAGCACCCAACCCCCATTCCCCAAATTGCGCATCCC
CTATCAGAGAGGGGGAGGGGAAACAGGATGCGGCGAGGCGCGTGCGCACTGCCAGCTTCAGCACCGCGGA
CAGTGCCTTCGCCCCCGCCTGGCGGCGCGCGCCACCGCCGCCTCAGCACTGAAGGCGCGCTGACGTCACT
CGCCGGTCCCCCGCAAACTCCCCTTCCCGGCCACCTTGGTCGCGTCCGCGCCGCCGCCGGCCCAGCCGGA
CCGCACCACGCGAGGCGCGAGATAGGGGGGCACGGGCGCGACCATCTGCGCTGCGGCGCCGGCGACTCAG
CGCTGCCTCAGTCTGCGGTGGGCAGCGGAGGAGTCGTGTCGTGCCTGAGAGCGCAGTCGAATTCAAGCTG
CTAGCTAGTACCGGTTCGAACAGGTAAGCGCCCCTAAAATCCCTTTGGGCACAATGTGTCCTGAGGGGAG
AGGCAGCGACCTGTAGATGGGACGGGGGCACTAACCCTCAGGTTTGGGGCTTCTGAATGTGAGTATCGCC
ATGTAAGCCCAGTATTTGGCCAATCTCAGAAAGCTCCTGGTCCCTGGAGGGATGGAGAGAGAAAAACAAA
CAGCTCCTGGAGCAGGGAGAGTGCTGGCCTCTTGCTCTCCGGCTCCCTCTGTTGCCCTCTGGTTTCTCCC
CAGGTTGAATTCGATATCGGATCCGCCACCATGGTGAGCAAGGGCGAGGAGGATAACATGGCCATCATCA
AGGAGTTCATGCGCTTCAAGGTGCACATGGAGGGCTCCGTGAACGGCCACGAGTTCGAGATCGAGGGCGA
GGGCGAGGGCCGCCCCTACGAGGGCACCCAGACCGCCAAGCTGAAGGTGACCAAGGGTGGCCCCCTGCCC
TTCGCCTGGGACATCCTGTCCCCTCAGTTCATGTACGGCTCCAAGGCCTACGTGAAGCACCCCGCCGACA
TCCCCGACTACTTGAAGCTGTCCTTCCCCGAGGGCTTCAAGTGGGAGCGCGTGATGAACTTCGAGGACGG
CGGCGTGGTGACCGTGACCCAGGACTCCTCCCTGCAGGACGGCGAGTTCATCTACAAGGTGAAGCTGCGC
GGCACCAACTTCCCCTCCGACGGCCCCGTAATGCAGAAGAAGACCATGGGCTGGGAGGCCTCCTCCGAGC
GGATGTACCCCGAGGACGGCGCCCTGAAGGGCGAGATCAAGCAGAGGCTGAAGCTGAAGGACGGCGGCCA
CTACGACGCTGAGGTCAAGACCACCTACAAGGCCAAGAAGCCCGTGCAGCTGCCCGGCGCCTACAACGTC
AACATCAAGTTGGACATCACCTCCCACAACGAGGACTACACCATCGTGGAACAGTACGAACGCGCCGAGG
GCCGCCACTCCACCGGCGGCATGGACGAGCTGTACAAGTAACTCGAGAATCAACCTCTGGATTACAAAAT
TTGTGAAAGATTGACTGGTATTCTTAACTATGTTGCTCCTTTTACGCTATGTGGATACGCTGCTTTAATG
CCTTTGTATCATGCTATTGCTTCCCGTATGGCTTTCATTTTCTCCTCCTTGTATAAATCCTGGTTGCTGT
CTCTTTATGAGGAGTTGTGGCCCGTTGTCAGGCAACGTGGCGTGGTGTGCACTGTGTTTGCTGACGCAAC
CCCCACTGGTTGGGGCATTGCCACCACCTGTCAGCTCCTTTCCGGGACTTTCGCTTTCCCCCTCCCTATT
GCCACGGCGGAACTCATCGCCGCCTGCCTTGCCCGCTGCTGGACAGGGGCTCGGCTGTTGGGCACTGACA
ATTCCGTGGTGTTGTCGGGGAAGCTGACGTCCTTTCCATGGCTGCTCGCCTGTGTTGCCACCTGGATTCT
GCGCGGGACGTCCTTCTGCTACGTCCCTTCGGCCCTCAATCCAGCGGACCTTCCTTCCCGCGGCCTGCTG
CCGGCTCTGCGGCCTCTTCCGCGTCTTCGCCTCCGCCCTCAGACGAGTCGGATCTCCCTTTGGGCCGCCT
CCCCGCGGTACCCAATTCGCCCTATAGTGAGTCGTATTACGCGCGCAGCGGCCGACCATGGCCCAACTTG
TTTATTGCAGCTTATAATGGTTACAAATAAAGCAATAGCATCACAAATTTCACAAATAAAGCATTTTTTT
CACTGCATTCTAGTTGTGGTTTGTCCAAACTCATCAATGTATCTTATCATGTCTGGATCTCCGGACACGT
GCGGACCGAGCGGCCGCAGGAACCCCTAGTGATGGAGTTGGCCACTCCCTCTCTGCGCGCTCGCTCGCTC
ACTGAGGCCGCCCGGGCTTTGCCCGGGCGGCCTCAGTGAGCGAGCGAGCGCGCAGCTGCCTGCAGGCATG
CAAGCTGTAGCCAACCACTAGAACTATAGCTAGAGTCCTGGGCGAACAAACGATGCTCGCCTTCCAGAAA
ACCGAGGATGCGAACCACTTCATCCGGGGTCAGCAC
